Addgene plasmid #46625: AB.pCCL.sin.cPPT.U6.miR-574-3p-Decoy.hPGK.GFP.WPRE
Depositing lab: Brian Brown. Depositing organization: Icahn School of Medicine at Mount Sinai. Publication: High-throughput assessment of microRNA activity and function using microRNA sensor and decoy libraries. Mullokandov G, Baccarini A, Ruzo A, Jayaprakash AD, Tung N, Israelow B, Evans MJ, Sachidanandam R, Brown BD. Nat Methods. 2012 Jul 1;9(8):840-6. doi: 10.1038/nmeth.2078. PubMed 22751203.
Backbone
  Vector backbone: AB.pCCLsin.PPT.U6.hPGK.GFP.wpre
  Backbone size w/o insert (bp): 8233
  Vector type: Lentiviral
  Selectable markers: eGFP
Growth in bacteria
  Bacterial resistance: Ampicillin, 100 μg/mL
  Growth temperature: 37°C
  Growth strain: Stbl3
  Copy number: High Copy
Gene/Insert
  Gene/Insert name: miR-574-3p Decoy (alt name: 8330)
  Species: H. sapiens (human), M. musculus (mouse)
  Insert size (bp): 81
  Promoter: hU6
  Cloning method: Restriction Enzyme; 5′ cloning site BsmBI (destroyed during cloning); 3′ cloning site BsmBI (destroyed during cloning)
  Sequencing primers: 5′ CATAATAGCAACAGACATAC; 3′ pBluescriptSK_primer
Terms and licenses: Academic/Nonprofit Terms; Industry Terms: Not Available to Industry
Depositor comments: Depositor Website: http://www.mountsinai.org/profiles/brian-d-brown/ Please cite Mullokandov, Baccarini, Ruzo et al. Nature Methods 2013.
How to cite: AB.pCCL.sin.cPPT.U6.miR-574-3p-Decoy.hPGK.GFP.WPRE was a gift from Brian Brown (Addgene plasmid # 46625 ; http://n2t.net/addgene:46625 ; RRID:Addgene_46625)
