[The description below was written by a language model from this plasmid's Addgene catalogue record.]
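Description:
AB.pCCL.sin.cPPT.U6.miR-574-3p-Decoy.hPGK.GFP.WPRE is a lentiviral transfer plasmid built on the pCCL self-inactivating (SIN) backbone, designed to deliver a microRNA decoy into mammalian cells. It is maintained in bacteria as a high-copy plasmid under ampicillin selection, in a recombination-deficient strain of the type commonly used to keep lentiviral repeat sequences stable. As the name indicates, the vector carries a central polypurine tract (cPPT), which generally improves transduction efficiency, and a WPRE, a post-transcriptional element that enhances expression of the upstream transgene. The SIN design means the viral LTR promoter activity is lost after integration, so expression depends on the internal promoters.

The payload consists of two independent expression units. A human U6 promoter, a Pol III promoter suited to short non-coding RNAs, drives an 81 bp insert encoding a decoy for miR-574-3p, a microRNA annotated here for both human and mouse. Such decoys present target sites that bind the cognate microRNA and divert it from its endogenous targets, producing a stable loss of function; the exact arrangement of sites within the insert is not given in the record. The insert was introduced through BsmBI sites that were destroyed during cloning. Downstream, the human PGK promoter drives eGFP, which serves as the only marker in mammalian cells, allowing transduced cells to be identified or sorted by fluorescence rather than by drug selection.

The construct belongs to a collection of microRNA sensor and decoy vectors developed for high-throughput assessment of microRNA activity and function, and is used to inhibit miR-574-3p in transduced cells.
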