>Addgene plasmid #46625 | AB.pCCL.sin.cPPT.U6.miR-574-3p-Decoy.hPGK.GFP.WPRE | depositor partial sequence | sequence record 65953 | miR-574-3p Decoy
CATCAACTGTGGGTGTGTCGATGAGCGTGCAAGTATTCTGGTCACAGAATACAACTGTGGGTGTGTCGAT
GAGCGTGCAAG
