>Addgene plasmid #46625 | AB.pCCL.sin.cPPT.U6.miR-574-3p-Decoy.hPGK.GFP.WPRE | depositor partial sequence | sequence record 65954 | empty backbone
AATGCTTCAATAATATTGAAAAAGGAAGAGTATGAGTATTCAACATTTCCGTGTCGCCCTTATTCCCTTT
TTTGCGGCATTTTGCCTTCCTGTTTTTGCTCACCCAGAAACGCTGGTGAAAGTAAAAGATGCTGAAGATC
AGTTGGGTGCACGAGTGGGTTACATCGAACTGGATCTCAACAGCGGTAAGATCCTTGAGAGTTTTCGCCC
CGAAGAACGTTTTCCAATGATGAGCACTTTTAAAGTTCTGCTATGTGGCGCGGTATTATCCCGTATTGAC
GCCGGGCAAGAGCAACTCGGTCGCCGCATACACTATTCTCAGAATGACTTGGTTGAGTACTCACCAGTCA
CAGAAAAGCATCTTACGGATGGCATGACAGTAAGAGAATTATGCAGTGCTGCCATAACCATGAGTGATAA
CACTGCGGCCAACTTACTTCTGACAACGATCGGAGGACCGAAGGAGCTAACCGCTTTTTTGCACAACATG
GGGGATCATGTAACTCGCCTTGATCGTTGGGAACCGGAGCTGAATGAAGCCATACCAAACGACGAGCGTG
ACACCACGATGCCTGTAGCAATGGCAACAACGTTGCGCAAACTATTAACTGGCGAACTACTTACTCTAGC
TTCCCGGCAACAATTAATAGACTGGATGGAGGCGGATAAAGTTGCAGGACCACTTCTGCGCTCGGCCCTT
CCGGCTGGCTGGTTTATTGCTGATAAATCTGGAGCCGGTGAGCGTGGGTCTCGCGGTATCATTGCAGCAC
TGGGGCCAGATGGTAAGCCCTCCCGTATCGTAGTTATCTACACGACGGGGAGTCAGGCAACTATGGATGA
ACGAAATAGACAGATCGCTGAGATAGGTGCCTCACTGATTAAGCATTGGTAACTGTCAGACCAAGTTTAC
TCATATATACTTTAGATTGATTTAAAACTTCATTTTTAATTTAAAAGGATCTAGGTGAAGATCCTTTTTG
ATAATCTCATGACCAAAATCCCTTAACGTGAGTTTTCGTTCCACTGAGCGTCAGACCCCGTAGAAAAGAT
CAAAGGATCTTCTTGAGATCCTTTTTTTCTGCGCGTAATCTGCTGCTTGCAAACAAAAAAACCACCGCTA
CCAGCGGTGGTTTGTTTGCCGGATCAAGAGCTACCAACTCTTTTTCCGAAGGTAACTGGCTTCAGCAGAG
CGCAGATACCAAATACTGTCCTTCTAGTGTAGCCGTAGTTAGGCCACCACTTCAAGAACTCTGTAGCACC
GCCTACATACCTCGCTCTGCTAATCCTGTTACCAGTGGCTGCTGCCAGTGGCGATAAGTCGTGTCTTACC
GGGTTGGACTCAAGACGATAGTTACCGGATAAGGCGCAGCGGTCGGGCTGAACGGGGGGTTCGTGCACAC
AGCCCAGCTTGGAGCGAACGACCTACACCGAACTGAGATACCTACAGCGTGAGCTATGAGAAAGCGCCAC
GCTTCCCGAAGGGAGAAAGGCGGACAGGTATCCGGTAAGCGGCAGGGTCGGAACAGGAGAGCGCACGAGG
GAGCTTCCAGGGGGAAACGCCTGGTATCTTTATAGTCCTGTCGGGTTTCGCCACCTCTGACTTGAGCGTC
GATTTTTGTGATGCTCGTCAGGGGGGCGGAGCCTATGGAAAAACGCCAGCAACGCGGCCTTTTTACGGTT
CCTGGCCTTTTGCTGGCCTTTTGCTCACATGTTCTTTCCTGCGTTATCCCCTGATTCTGTGGATAACCGT
ATTACCGCCTTTGAGTGAGCTGATACCGCTCGCCGCAGCCGAACGACCGAGCGCAGCGAGTCAGTGAGCG
AGGAAGCGGAAGAGCGCCCAATACGCAAACCGCCTCTCCCCGCGCGTTGGCCGATTCATTAATGCAGCTG
GCACGACAGGTTTCCCGACTGGAAAGCGGGCAGTGAGCGCAACGCAATTAATGTGAGTTAGCTCACTCAT
TAGGCACCCCAGGCTTTACACTTTATGCTTCCGGCTCGTATGTTGTGTGGAATTGTGAGCGGATAACAAT
TTCACACAGGAAACAGCTATGACCATGATTACGCCAAGCGCGCAATTAACCCTCACTAAAGGGAACAAAA
GCTGGAGCTGCAAGCTTGGCCATTGCATACGTTGTATCCATATCATAATATGTACATTTATATTGGCTCA
TGTCCAACATTACCGCCATGTTGACATTGATTATTGACTAGTTATTAATAGTAATCAATTACGGGGTCAT
TAGTTCATAGCCCATATATGGAGTTCCGCGTTACATAACTTACGGTAAATGGCCCGCCTGGCTGACCGCC
CAACGACCCCCGCCCATTGACGTCAATAATGACGTATGTTCCCATAGTAACGCCAATAGGGACTTTCCAT
TGACGTCAATGGGTGGAGTATTTACGGTAAACTGCCCACTTGGCAGTACATCAAGTGTATCATATGCCAA
GTACGCCCCCTATTGACGTCAATGACGGTAAATGGCCCGCCTGGCATTATGCCCAGTACATGACCTTATG
GGACTTTCCTACTTGGCAGTACATCTACGTATTAGTCATCGCTATTACCATGGTGATGCGGTTTTGGCAG
TACATCAATGGGCGTGGATAGCGGTTTGACTCACGGGGATTTCCAAGTCTCCACCCCATTGACGTCAATG
GGAGTTTGTTTTGGCACCAAAATCAACGGGACTTTCCAAAATGTCGTAACAACTCCGCCCCATTGACGCA
AATGGGCGGTAGGCGTGTACGGTGGGAGGTCTATATAAGCAGAGCTCGTTTAGTGAACCGGGGTCTCTCT
GGTTAGACCAGATCTGAGCCTGGGAGCTCTCTGGCTAACTAGGGAACCCACTGCTTAAGCCTCAATAAAG
CTTGCCTTGAGTGCTTCAAGTAGTGTGTGCCCGTCTGTTGTGTGACTCTGGTAACTAGAGATCCCTCAGA
CCCTTTTAGTCAGTGTGGAAAATCTCTAGCAGTGGCGCCCGAACAGGGACCTGAAAGCGAAAGGGAAACC
AGAGCTCTCTCGACGCAGGACTCGGCTTGCTGAAGCGCGCACGGCAAGAGGCGAGGGGCGGCGACTGGTG
AGTACGCCAAAAATTTTGACTAGCGGAGGCTAGAAGGAGAGAGATGGGTGCGAGAGCGTCAGTATTAAGC
GGGGGAGAATTAGATCGCGATGGGAAAAAATTCGGTTAAGGCCAGGGGGAAAGAAAAAATATAAATTAAA
ACATATAGTATGGGCAAGCAGGGAGCTAGAACGATTCGCAGTTAATCCTGGCCTGTTAGAAACATCAGAA
GGCTGTAGACAAATACTGGGACAGCTACAACCATCCCTTCAGACAGGATCAGAAGAACTTAGATCATTAT
ATAATACAGTAGCAACCCTCTATTGTGTGCATCAAAGGATAGAGATAAAAGACACCAAGGAAGCTTTAGA
CAAGATAGAGGAAGAGCAAAACAAAAGTAAGACCACCGCACAGCAAGCGGCCGCTGATCTTCAGACCTGG
AGGAGGAGATATGAGGGACAATTGGAGAAGTGAATTATATAAATATAAAGTAGTAAAAATTGAACCATTA
GGAGTAGCACCCACCAAGGCAAAGAGAAGAGTGGTGCAGAGAGAAAAAAGAGCAGTGGGAATAGGAGCTT
TGTTCCTTGGGTTCTTGGGAGCAGCAGGAAGCACTATGGGCGCAGCCTCAATGACGCTGACGGTACAGGC
CAGACAATTATTGTCTGGTATAGTGCAGCAGCAGAACAATTTGCTGAGGGCTATTGAGGCGCAACAGCAT
CTGTTGCAACTCACAGTCTGGGGCATCAAGCAGCTCCAGGCAAGAATCCTGGCTGTGGAAAGATACCTAA
AGGATCAACAGCTCCTGGGGATTTGGGGTTGCTCTGGAAAACTCATTTGCACCACTGCTGTGCCTTGGAA
TGCTAGTTGGAGTAATAAATCTCTGGAACAGATTTGGAATCACACGACCTGGATGGAGTGGGACAGAGAA
ATTAACAATTACACAAGCTTAATACACTCCTTAATTGAAGAATCGCAAAACCAGCAAGAAAAGAATGAAC
AAGAATTATTGGAATTAGATAAATGGGCAAGTTTGTGGAATTGGTTTAACATAACAAATTGGCTGTGGTA
TATAAAATTATTCATAATGATAGTAGGAGGCTTGGTAGGTTTAAGAATAGTTTTTGCTGTACTTTCTATA
GTGAATAGAGTTAGGCAGGGATATTCACCATTATCGTTTCAGACCCACCTCCCAACCCCGAGGGGACCCG
ACAGGCCCGAAGGAATAGAAGAAGAAGGTGGAGAGAGAGACAGAGACAGATCCATTCGATTAGTGAACGG
ATCTCGACGGTATCGGTTAACTTTTAAAAGAAAAGGGGGGATTGGGGGGTACAGTGCAGGGGAAAGAATA
GTAGACATAATAGCAACAGACATACAAACTAAAGAATTACAAAAACAAATTACAAAAATTCAAAATTTTA
TCGATCACGAGACTAGCCTCGAGAAGCTTGATATCGAATTCAAAAAAGACGGCGCTAGGATCATCGAGAC
GGTACCGTCTCCGATGATCCTAGCGCCGTCAAACAAGGCTTTTCTCCAAGGGATATTTATAGTCTCAAAA
CACACAATTACTTTACAGTTAGGGTGAGTTTCCTTTTGTGCTGTTTTTTAAAATAATAATTTAGTATTTG
TATCTCTTATAGAAATCCAAGCCTATCATGTAAAATGTAGCTAGTATTAAAAAGAACAGATTATCTGTCT
TTTATCGCACATTAAGCCTCTATAGTTACTAGGAAATATTATATGCAAATTAACCGGGGCAGGGGAGTAG
CCGAGCTTCTCCCACAAGTCTGTGCGAGGGGGCCGGCGCGGGCCTAGAGATGGCGGCGTCGGATGGATCC
ACTAGTTCTAGAGCGGCCATCGAATTCCCACGGGGTTGGGGTTGCGCCTTTTCCAAGGCAGCCCTGGGTT
TGCGCAGGGACGCGGCTGCTCTGGGCGTGGTTCCGGGAAACGCAGCGGCGCCGACCCTGGGTCTCGCACA
TTCTTCACGTCCGTTCGCAGCGTCACCCGGATCTTCGCCGCTACCCTTGTGGGCCCCCCGGCGACGCTTC
CTGCTCCGCCCCTAAGTCGGGAAGGTTCCTTGCGGTTCGCGGCGTGCCGGACGTGACAAACGGAAGCCGC
ACGACTCACTAGTACCCTCGCAGACGGACAGCGCCAGGGAGCAATGGCAGCGCGCCGACCGCGATGGGCT
GTGGCCAATAGCGGCTGCTCAGCGGGGCGCGCCGAGAGCAGCGGCCGGGAAGGGGCGGTGCGGGAGGCGG
GGTGTGGGGCGGTAGTGTGGGCCCTGTTCCTGCCCGCGCGGTGTTCCGCATTCTGCAAGCCTCCGGAGCG
CACGTCGGCAGTCGGCTCCCTCGTTGACCGAATCACCGACCTCTCTCCCCAGGGGGATCCACCGGTCGCC
ACCATGGTGAGCAAGGGCGAGGAGCTGTTCACCGGGGTGGTGCCCATCCTGGTCGAGCTGGACGGCGACG
TAAACGGCCACAAGTTCAGCGTGTCCGGCGAGGGCGAGGGCGATGCCACCTACGGCAAGCTGACCCTGAA
GTTCATCTGCACCACCGGCAAGCTGCCCGTGCCCTGGCCCACCCTCGTGACCACCCTGACCTACGGCGTG
CAGTGCTTCAGCCGCTACCCCGACCACATGAAGCAGCACGACTTCTTCAAGTCCGCCATGCCCGAAGGCT
ACGTCCAGGAGCGCACCATCTTCTTCAAGGACGACGGCAACTACAAGACCCGCGCCGAGGTGAAGTTCGA
GGGCGACACCCTGGTGAACCGCATCGAGCTGAAGGGCATCGACTTCAAGGAGGACGGCAACATCCTGGGG
CACAAGCTGGAGTACAACTACAACAGCCACAACGTCTATATCATGGCCGACAAGCAGAAGAACGGCATCA
AGGTGAACTTCAAGATCCGCCACAACATCGAGGACGGCAGCGTGCAGCTCGCCGACCACTACCAGCAGAA
CACCCCCATCGGCGACGGCCCCGTGCTGCTGCCCGACAACCACTACCTGAGCACCCAGTCCGCCCTGAGC
AAAGACCCCAACGAGAAGCGCGATCACATGGTCCTGCTGGAGTTCGTGACCGCCGCCGGGATCACTCTCG
GCATGGACGAGCTGTACAAGTAAAGCGGCCGCGTCGACAATCAACCTCTGGATTACAAAATTTGTGAAAG
ATTGACTGGTATTCTTAACTATGTTGCTCCTTTTACGCTATGTGGATACGCTGCTTTAATGCCTTTGTAT
CATGCTATTGCTTCCCGTATGGCTTTCATTTTCTCCTCCTTGTATAAATCCTGGTTGCTGTCTCTTTATG
AGGAGTTGTGGCCCGTTGTCAGGCAACGTGGCGTGGTGTGCACTGTGTTTGCTGACGCAACCCCCACTGG
TTGGGGCATTGCCACCACCTGTCAGCTCCTTTCCGGGACTTTCGCTTTCCCCCTCCCTATTGCCACGGCG
GAACTCATCGCCGCCTGCCTTGCCCGCTGCTGGACAGGGGCTCGGCTGTTGGGCACTGACAATTCCGTGG
TGTTGTCGGGGAAGCTGACGTCCTTTCCATGGCTGCTCGCCTGTGTTGCCACCTGGATTCTGCGCGGGAC
GTCCTTCTGCTACGTCCCTTCGGCCCTCAATCCAGCGGACCTTCCTTCCCGCGGCCTGCTGCCGGCTCTG
CGGCCTCTTCCGCGTCTTCGCCTTCGCCCTCAGACGAGTCGGATCTCCCTTTGGGCCGCCTCCCCGCCTG
GAATTCGAGCTCGGTACCTTTAAGACCAATGACTTACAAGGCAGCTGTAGATCTTAGCCACTTTTTAAAA
GAAAAGGGGGGACTGGAAGGGCTAATTCACTCCCAACGAAGACAAGATCTGCTTTTTGCTTGTACTGGGT
CTCTCTGGTTAGACCAGATCTGAGCCTGGGAGCTCTCTGGCTAACTAGGGAACCCACTGCTTAAGCCTCA
ATAAAGCTTGCCTTGAGTGCTTCAAGTAGTGTGTGCCCGTCTGTTGTGTGACTCTGGTAACTAGAGATCC
CTCAGACCCTTTTAGTCAGTGTGGAAAATCTCTAGCAGTAGTAGTTCATGTCATCTTATTATTCAGTATT
TATAACTTGCAAAGAAATGAATATCAGAGAGTGAGAGGAACTTGTTTATTGCAGCTTATAATGGTTACAA
ATAAAGCAATAGCATCACAAATTTCACAAATAAAGCATTTTTTTCACTGCATTCTAGTTGTGGTTTGTCC
AAACTCATCAATGTATCTTATCATGTCTGGCTCTAGCTATCCCGCCCCTAACTCCGCCCAGTTCCGCCCA
TTCTCCGCCCCATGGCTGACTAATTTTTTTTATTTATGCAGAGGCCGAGGCCGCCTCGGCCTCTGAGCTA
TTCCAGAAGTAGTGAGGAGGCTTTTTTGGAGGCCTAGGCTTTTGCGTCGAGACGTACCCAATTCGCCCTA
TAGTGAGTCGTATTACGCGCGCTCACTGGCCGTCGTTTTACAACGTCGTGACTGGGAAAACCCTGGCGTT
ACCCAACTTAATCGCCTTGCAGCACATCCCCCTTTCGCCAGCTGGCGTAATAGCGAAGAGGCCCGCACCG
ATCGCCCTTCCCAACAGTTGCGCAGCCTGAATGGCGAATGGCGCG
[124 nt withheld, positions 7676-7799]
C
[91 nt withheld, positions 7801-7891]
A
[49 nt withheld, positions 7893-7941]
CCTTTGACGTTGGAGTCCACGTTCTTT
[37 nt withheld, positions 7969-8005]
ACCCTATCTCGGTCTATTCTTTTGATTTATAAGGGATTTTGCCGATTTCGGCCTATTGGTTAAAAAATGA
GCTGATTTAACAAAAATTTAACGCGAATTTTAACAAAATATTAACGTTTACAATTTCC
