>Addgene plasmid #46625 | AB.pCCL.sin.cPPT.U6.miR-574-3p-Decoy.hPGK.GFP.WPRE | addgene partial sequence | sequence record 67141 | pBluescript-SK 5'-tctagaactagtggatc-3'
CGCGCCGGCCCCCTCGCACAGACTTGTGGGAGAAGCTCGGCTACTCCCCTGCCCCGGTTAATTTGCATAT
AATATTTCCTAGTAACTATAGAGGCTTAATGTGCGATAAAAGACAGATAATCTGTTCTTTTTAATACTAG
CTACATTTTACATGATAGGCTTGGATTTCTATAAGAGATACAAATACTAAATTATTATTTTAAAAAACAG
CACAAAAGGAAACTCACCCTAACTGTAAAGTAATTGTGTGTTTTGAGACTATAAATATCCCTTGGAGAAA
AGCCTTGTTTGACGGCGCTAGGATCATCAACTGTGGGTGTGTCGATGAGCGTGCAAGTATTCTGGTCACA
GAATACAACTGTGGGTGTGTCGATGAGCGTGCAAGATGATCCTAGCGCCGTCTTTTTTGAATTCGATATC
AAGCTTCTCGAGGCTAGTCTCGTGATCGATAAAATTTTGAATTTTTGTAATTTGTTTTTGTAATTCTTTA
GTTTGTATGTCTGTTGCTATTATGTCTACTATTCTTTCCCCTGCACTGTACCCCCCAATCCCCCCTTTTC
TTTTAAAAGTTAACCGATACCGTCGAGATCCGTTCACTAATCGAATGGATCTGTCTCTGTCTCTCTCTCC
ACCTTCTTCTTCTATTCCTTCGGGCCTGTCGGGTCCCCTCGGGGTTGGGAGGTGGGTCTGAAAC
